>Addgene plasmid #41481 | TAL-2AC3 | depositor partial sequence | sequence record 55350 | TAL-2AC3 sequence 252 bps
GAATGCCCGGTTGCTCCCTGTCTTGTGTCAAGATCATGGACTGACCCCAGACCAGGTGGTCGCAATCGCC
TCTAACATCGGGGGAAAGCAAGCCCTGGAAACCGTGCAAAGGTTGTTGCCCGTCCTTTGTCAAGACCACG
GCCTTACACCCGAGCAAGTCGTGGCCATTGCATCACATGACGGTGGCAAACAGGCTCTTGAGACTGTTCA
GAGACTTCTCCCAGTTCTCTGCCAGGCACACGGGCTGCATTC
