>Addgene plasmid #41481 | TAL-2AC3 | addgene partial sequence | sequence record 55900 | M13_pUC_fwd
TCGAGCTCGGTACCTCGCGAATGCATCTAGATCCAAATGAATGCCCGGTTGCTCCCTGTCTTGTGTCAAG
ATCATGGACTGACCCCAGACCAGGTGGTCGCAATCGCCTCTAACATCGGGGGAAAGCAAGCCCTGGAAAC
CGTGCAAAGGTTGTTGCCCGTCCTTTGTCAAGACCACGGCCTTACACCCGAGCAAGTCGTGGCCATTGCA
TCACATGACGGTGGCAAACAGGCTCTTGAGACTGTTCAGAGACTTCTCCCAGTTCTCTGCCAGGCACACG
GGCTGCATTCCCAAATATCGGATCCCGGGCCCGTCGACTGCAGAGGCCTGCATGCAAGCTTGGCGTAATC
ATGGTCATAGCTGTTTCCTGTGTGAAATTGTTATCCGCTCACAATTCCACACAACATACGAGCCGGAAGC
ATAAAGTGTAAAGCCTGGGGTGCCTAATGAGTGAGCTAACTCACATTAATTGCGTTGCGCTCACTGCCCG
CTTTCCAGTCGGGAAACCTGTCGTGCCAGCTGCATTAATGAATCGGCCAACGCGCGGGGAGAGGCGGTTT
GCGTATTGGGCGCTCTTCCGCTTCCTCGCTCACTGACTCGCTGCGCTCGGTCGTTCGGCTGCGGCGAGCG
GTATCAGCTCACTCAAAGGCGGTAATACGGTTATCCACAGAATCAGGGGATAACGCAGGAAAGAACATGT
GAGCAAAAGGCCAGCAAAAGGCCAGGAACCGTAAAAAGGCCGCGTTGCTGGCGTTTTTCCATAGGCTCCG
CCCCCCTGACGAGCATCACAAAAATCGACGCTCAAGTCAGAGGTGGCGAAACCCGACAGGACTATAAAGA
TACCAGGCGTTTCCCCCTGGAAGCTCCCTCGTGCGCTCTCCTGTTCCGAC
