[The description below was written by a language model from this plasmid's Addgene catalogue record.]
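Description:
TAL-2AC3 is a small bacterial cloning plasmid that carries one building block from a library used to assemble transcription activator-like effector (TALE) genes by ligation-independent cloning. The record describes the backbone only as a custom PCR cloning vector of about 2.96 kb. It is maintained at high copy number in E. coli under ampicillin selection. No feature table is provided, so the origin of replication and other backbone elements are not stated, although the listed M13/pUC forward and reverse sequencing primers indicate that standard pUC-type priming sites flank the insert.

The insert, named 2AC3, is a 252 bp synthetic fragment. Given the associated work on high-throughput TALE gene assembly, it most likely encodes a short block of TALE DNA-binding repeats, and its name probably designates the repeat content and position within the assembly scheme. The record does not spell out which repeat-variable residues or target bases it specifies, nor how the naming code should be read. No promoter, tag or reporter is listed, which fits a plasmid that stores a part rather than expressing it.

In the described approach, fragments from library plasmids like this one are combined in a defined order through complementary single-stranded overhangs, without ligase, to build full-length repeat arrays with custom DNA-binding specificity. These arrays can then be placed in TALE effector or nuclease contexts for targeted gene regulation or genome editing. TAL-2AC3 is therefore meant to be used with the rest of the library, not as a stand-alone reagent.
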