Addgene plasmid #41481: TAL-2AC3
Depositing lab: Veit Hornung. Depositing organization: Universitaetsklinikum Bonn. Publication: A ligation-independent cloning technique for high-throughput assembly of transcription activator-like effector genes. Schmid-Burgk JL, Schmidt T, Kaiser V, Honing K, Hornung V. Nat Biotechnol. 2012 Dec 16. doi: 10.1038/nbt.2460. PubMed 23242165.
Backbone
  Vector backbone: Custom backbone
  Backbone size w/o insert (bp): 2961
  Vector type: PCR Cloning Vector
Growth in bacteria
  Bacterial resistance: Ampicillin, 100 μg/mL
  Growth temperature: 37°C
  Growth strain: DH10B
  Copy number: High Copy
Gene/Insert
  Gene/Insert name: 2AC3
  Species: Synthetic
  Insert size (bp): 252
  Cloning method: Unknown
  Sequencing primers: 5′ M13_pUC_fwd; 3′ M13_pUC_rev
Terms and licenses: Academic/Nonprofit Terms; Industry Terms: Not Available to Industry
How to cite: TAL-2AC3 was a gift from Veit Hornung (Addgene plasmid # 41481 ; http://n2t.net/addgene:41481 ; RRID:Addgene_41481)
